>Addgene plasmid #45389 | pBluescript SK-rPAI-153 | addgene partial sequence | sequence record 65494 | T7 5'-TAATACGACTCACTATAGGG-3'
TATCGATAAGCTTGATATCGAATTCCCCCGAGAGCTTTGTGAAGGAGGAACGCTGCACACCCGCCTCCCG
CAGCACACAGCCAACCACAGCTGAGCGACAGCCAACAAGAGCCAATCACAAGGCACTTCCGAAAGCTCCA
GGATGCAGATGTCTTCAGCCCTCACTTGCCTCACCCTGGGCCTGGTTCTGGTCTTTGGGAAAGGGTTCGC
TTCACCCCTTCCAGAGTCCCATACAGCCCAGCAGGCCACCAACTTCGGAGTAAAAGTGTTTCAGCATGTG
GTCCAGGCCTCCAAAGACCGAAATGTGGTCTTCTCTCCCTACGGCGTGTCCTCGGTGCTGGCTATGCTGC
AGCTGACCACAGCAGGGAAAACCCGGCAGCAGATCCAAGATGCTATGGGATTCAATATCAGTGAGAGGGG
CACAGCTCCTGCCCTCCGAAAGCTCTCCAAGGAGCTCATGGGGTCATGGAACAAGAATGAGATCAGTACT
GCGGACGCCATCTTTGTCCAGCGGGACCTAGAGCTGGTCCAGGGCTTCATGCCCCACTTCTTCAAGCTCT
TCCGGACCACGGTGAAGCAGGTGGACTTCTCAGAGGTGGAAAGAGCCAGATTCATCATCAACGACTGGGT
GGAGAGGCACACCAAAGGTATGATCAGTGACTTACTGGCCAAGGGGGCTGTAAATGAGCTGACACGCCTG
GTGCTGGTGAACGCCCTCTATTTCAACGGCCAATGGAAGACCCCCTTCTTAGAGGCCAGCACCCACCAGC
GCCTGTTCCACAAG
