[The description below was written by a language model from this plasmid's Addgene catalogue record.]
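Description:
pBluescript SK-rPAI-153 is a cDNA clone of rat plasminogen activator inhibitor type 1 (PAI-1, gene Serpine1) carried in the pBluescript SK phagemid cloning vector. The backbone contributes about 3 kb and the insert about 3.1 kb, for a total of roughly 6.1 kb. The plasmid is propagated in standard E. coli cloning strains under ampicillin selection; the record lists its copy number as unknown, and no feature table is provided, so individual backbone elements are not itemised. Although catalogued as a bacterial expression vector, pBluescript is mainly a general-purpose cloning and in vitro transcription vector.

The rat PAI-1 cDNA was inserted by restriction cloning into the EcoRI site of the polylinker, and EcoRI sites are retained at both ends, so the whole insert can be released as a single fragment with that enzyme. Because the same site flanks both ends, orientation is not fixed by the cloning strategy. The record lists T7 as the 5′ sequencing primer and T3 as the 3′ primer, which suggests the 5′ end of the cDNA lies toward the T7 side. In pBluescript vectors these primer sites correspond to phage promoters flanking the polylinker, which are commonly used to make sense or antisense RNA from a cloned insert. No tags, fusions, mutations or eukaryotic promoters are recorded.

PAI-1 is a serpin that inhibits plasminogen activators and thereby regulates fibrinolysis. The clone derives from work on the cloning and sequencing of the rat PAI-1 cDNA, and is suited to use as a sequence reference, as a source of hybridisation probes, or as a template for subcloning the cDNA into expression vectors.
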