Addgene plasmid #45389: pBluescript SK-rPAI-153
Depositing lab: Thomas Gelehrter. Depositing organization: University of Michigan. Publication: Cloning and sequencing of cDNA for the rat plasminogen activator inhibitor-1. Zeheb R, Gelehrter TD. Gene. 1988 Dec 20;73(2):459-68. 10.1016/0378-1119(88)90510-0 PubMed 3149611.
Backbone
  Vector backbone: pBluescript SK
  Backbone size w/o insert (bp): 3000
  Total vector size (bp): 6100
  Vector type: Bacterial Expression
Growth in bacteria
  Bacterial resistance: Ampicillin, 100 μg/mL
  Growth temperature: 37°C
  Growth strain: DH5alpha
  Copy number: Unknown
Gene/Insert
  Gene/Insert name: Plasminogen activator inhibitor type 1 (alt name: PAI-1)
  Species: R. norvegicus (rat)
  Insert size (bp): 3100
  GenBank ID: M24067
  Entrez Gene: Serpine1 (a.k.a. PAI1A, Pai1, Pai1aa, Planh, RATPAI1A)
  Cloning method: Restriction Enzyme; 5′ cloning site EcoR I (not destroyed); 3′ cloning site EcoR I (not destroyed)
  Sequencing primers: 5′ T7; 3′ T3
Terms and licenses: Academic/Nonprofit Terms; Industry Terms: Not Available to Industry
How to cite: pBluescript SK-rPAI-153 was a gift from Thomas Gelehrter (Addgene plasmid # 45389 ; http://n2t.net/addgene:45389 ; RRID:Addgene_45389)
